>Addgene plasmid #73099 | CR1-isoformB-CD4d3+4-bio | depositor full sequence | sequence record 136341 | CR1-isoformB-CD4d3+4-bio sequence 13853 bps
GTCGACCTCCATCACGGCCTATAAGAGTGAGGGGGAGTCAGCGGAGTTCTCCTTCCCACTCAACCTTGGA
GAGGAAAGCCTGCAGGGAGAGTTGAGATGGAAGGCAGAGAAGGCTCCTTCTTCCCAGTCCTGGATCACCT
TCTCCCTAAAGAACCAAAAGGTGTCTGTGCAGAAGTCTACTAGCAACCCCAAGTTCCAGCTGTCCGAAAC
GCTCCCACTCACCCTTCAGATACCCCAGGTCTCCCTTCAGTTTGCTGGTTCTGGCAACCTGACCCTGACT
CTGGACAGAGGGATACTGTATCAGGAAGTGAACCTGGTGGTGATGAAAGTGACTCAGCCCGACAGCAACA
CTTTGACCTGTGAGGTGATGGGACCCACCTCACCCAAGATGAGACTGATCTTGAAGCAGGAGAATCAGGA
GGCCAGGGTCTCCAGGCAGGAGAAAGTGATTCAAGTGCAGGCCCCTGAAGCAGGGGTGTGGCAATGTCTA
CTGAGTGAAGGTGAAGAGGTCAAGATGGACTCCAAGATCCAGGTTTTATCCAAAGGGTTGAATTCCGGAT
CACTGCATCATATTCTGGATGCACAGAAAATGGTGTGGAATCATCGTTAAGTCTAGACACGTGATTAATT
AAGGATCCCCCGACCTCGACCTCTGGCTAATAAAGGAAATTTATTTTCATTGCAATAGTGTGTTGGAATT
TTTTGTGTCTCTCACTCGGAAGGACATATGGGAGGGCAAATCATTTGGTCGAGATCCCTCGGAGATCTCT
AGCTAGAGGATCGATCCCCGCCCCGGACGAACTAAACCTGACTACGACATCTCTGCCCCTTCTTCGCGGG
GCAGTGCATGTAATCCCTTCAGTTGGTTGGTACAACTTGCCAACTGGGCCCTGTTCCACATGTGACACGG
GGGGGGACCAAACACAAAGGGGTTCTCTGACTGTAGTTGACATCCTTATAAATGGATGTGCACATTTGCC
AACACTGAGTGGCTTTCATCCTGGAGCAGACTTTGCAGTCTGTGGACTGCAACACAACATTGCCTTTATG
TGTAACTCTTGGCTGAAGCTCTTACACCAATGCTGGGGGACATGTACCTCCCAGGGGCCCAGGAAGACTA
CGGGAGGCTACACCAACGTCAATCAGAGGGGCCTGTGTAGCTACCGATAAGCGGACCCTCAAGAGGGCAT
TAGCAATAGTGTTTATAAGGCCCCCTTGTTAACCCTAAACGGGTAGCATATGCTTCCCGGGTAGTAGTAT
ATACTATCCAGACTAACCCTAATTCAATAGCATATGTTACCCAACGGGAAGCATATGCTATCGAATTAGG
GTTAGTAAAAGGGTCCTAAGGAACAGCGATATCTCCCACCCCATGAGCTGTCACGGTTTTATTTACATGG
GGTCAGGATTCCACGAGGGTAGTGAACCATTTTAGTCACAAGGGCAGTGGCTGAAGATCAAGGAGCGGGC
AGTGAACTCTCCTGAATCTTCGCCTGCTTCTTCATTCTCCTTCGTTTAGCTAATAGAATAACTGCTGAGT
TGTGAACAGTAAGGTGTATGTGAGGTGCTCGAAAACAAGGTTTCAGGTGACGCCCCCAGAATAAAATTTG
GACGGGGGGTTCAGTGGTGGCATTGTGCTATGACACCAATATAACCCTCACAAACCCCTTGGGCAATAAA
TACTAGTGTAGGAATGAAACATTCTGAATATCTTTAACAATAGAAATCCATGGGGTGGGGACAAGCCGTA
AAGACTGGATGTCCATCTCACACGAATTTATGGCTATGGGCAACACATAATCCTAGTGCAATATGATACT
GGGGTTATTAAGATGTGTCCCAGGCAGGGACCAAGACAGGTGAACCATGTTGTTACACTCTATTTGTAAC
AAGGGGAAAGAGAGTGGACGCCGACAGCAGCGGACTCCACTGGTTGTCTCTAACACCCCCGAAAATTAAA
CGGGGCTCCACGCCAATGGGGCCCATAAACAAAGACAAGTGGCCACTCTTTTTTTTGAAATTGTGGAGTG
GGGGCACGCGTCAGCCCCCACACGCCGCCCTGCGGTTTTGGACTGTAAAATAAGGGTGTAATAACTTGGC
TGATTGTAACCCCGCTAACCACTGCGGTCAAACCACTTGCCCACAAAACCACTAATGGCACCCCGGGGAA
TACCTGCATAAGTAGGTGGGCGGGCCAAGATAGGGGCGCGATTGCTGCGATCTGGAGGACAAATTACACA
CACTTGCGCCTGAGCGCCAAGCACAGGGTTGTTGGTCCTCATATTCACGAGGTCGCTGAGAGCACGGTGG
GCTAATGTTGCCATGGGTAGCATATACTACCCAAATATCTGGATAGCATATGCTATCCTAATCTATATCT
GGGTAGCATAGGCTATCCTAATCTATATCTGGGTAGCATATGCTATCCTAATCTATATCTGGGTAGTATA
TGCTATCCTAATTTATATCTGGGTAGCATAGGCTATCCTAATCTATATCTGGGTAGCATATGCTATCCTA
ATCTATATCTGGGTAGTATATGCTATCCTAATCTGTATCCGGGTAGCATATGCTATCCTAATAGAGATTA
GGGTAGTATATGCTATCCTAATTTATATCTGGGTAGCATATACTACCCAAATATCTGGATAGCATATGCT
ATCCTAATCTATATCTGGGTAGCATATGCTATCCTAATCTATATCTGGGTAGCATAGGCTATCCTAATCT
ATATCTGGGTAGCATATGCTATCCTAATCTATATCTGGGTAGTATATGCTATCCTAATTTATATCTGGGT
AGCATAGGCTATCCTAATCTATATCTGGGTAGCATATGCTATCCTAATCTATATCTGGGTAGTATATGCT
ATCCTAATCTGTATCCGGGTAGCATATGCTATCCTCATGATAAGCTGTCAAACATGAGAATTTTCTTGAA
GACGAAAGGGCCTCGTGATACGCCTATTTTTATAGGTTAATGTCATGATAATAATGGTTTCTTAGACGTC
AGGTGGCACTTTTCGGGGAAATGTGCGCGGAACCCCTATTTGTTTATTTTTCTAAATACATTCAAATATG
TATCCGCTCATGAGACAATAACCCTGATAAATGCTTCAATAATATTGAAAAAGGAAGAGTATGAGTATTC
AACATTTCCGTGTCGCCCTTATTCCCTTTTTTGCGGCATTTTGCCTTCCTGTTTTTGCTCACCCAGAAAC
GCTGGTGAAAGTAAAAGATGCTGAAGATCAGTTGGGTGCACGAGTGGGTTACATCGAACTGGATCTCAAC
AGCGGTAAGATCCTTGAGAGTTTTCGCCCCGAAGAACGTTTTCCAATGATGAGCACTTTTAAAGTTCTGC
TATGTGGCGCGGTATTATCCCGTGTTGACGCCGGGCAAGAGCAACTCGGTCGCCGCATACACTATTCTCA
GAATGACTTGGTTGAGTACTCACCAGTCACAGAAAAGCATCTTACGGATGGCATGACAGTAAGAGAATTA
TGCAGTGCTGCCATAACCATGAGTGATAACACTGCGGCCAACTTACTTCTGACAACGATCGGAGGACCGA
AGGAGCTAACCGCTTTTTTGCACAACATGGGGGATCATGTAACTCGCCTTGATCGTTGGGAACCGGAGCT
GAATGAAGCCATACCAAACGACGAGCGTGACACCACGATGCCTGCAGCAATGGCAACAACGTTGCGCAAA
CTATTAACTGGCGAACTACTTACTCTAGCTTCCCGGCAACAATTAATAGACTGGATGGAGGCGGATAAAG
TTGCAGGACCACTTCTGCGCTCGGCCCTTCCGGCTGGCTGGTTTATTGCTGATAAATCTGGAGCCGGTGA
GCGTGGGTCTCGCGGTATCATTGCAGCACTGGGGCCAGATGGTAAGCCCTCCCGTATCGTAGTTATCTAC
ACGACGGGGAGTCAGGCAACTATGGATGAACGAAATAGACAGATCGCTGAGATAGGTGCCTCACTGATTA
AGCATTGGTAACTGTCAGACCAAGTTTACTCATATATACTTTAGATTGATTTAAAACTTCATTTTTAATT
TAAAAGGATCTAGGTGAAGATCCTTTTTGATAATCTCATGACCAAAATCCCTTAACGTGAGTTTTCGTTC
CACTGAGCGTCAGACCCCGTAGAAAAGATCAAAGGATCTTCTTGAGATCCTTTTTTTCTGCGCGTAATCT
GCTGCTTGCAAACAAAAAAACCACCGCTACCAGCGGTGGTTTGTTTGCCGGATCAAGAGCTACCAACTCT
TTTTCCGAAGGTAACTGGCTTCAGCAGAGCGCAGATACCAAATACTGTTCTTCTAGTGTAGCCGTAGTTA
GGCCACCACTTCAAGAACTCTGTAGCACCGCCTACATACCTCGCTCTGCTAATCCTGTTACCAGTGGCTG
CTGCCAGTGGCGATAAGTCGTGTCTTACCGGGTTGGACTCAAGACGATAGTTACCGGATAAGGCGCAGCG
GTCGGGCTGAACGGGGGGTTCGTGCACACAGCCCAGCTTGGAGCGAACGACCTACACCGAACTGAGATAC
CTACAGCGTGAGCTATGAGAAAGCGCCACGCTTCCCGAAGGGAGAAAGGCGGACAGGTATCCGGTAAGCG
GCAGGGTCGGAACAGGAGAGCGCACGAGGGAGCTTCCAGGGGGAAACGCCTGGTATCTTTATAGTCCTGT
CGGGTTTCGCCACCTCTGACTTGAGCGTCGATTTTTGTGATGCTCGTCAGGGGGGCGGAGCCTATGGAAA
AACGCCAGCAACGCGGCCTTTTTACGGTTCCTGGCCTTTTGCTGGCCTTTTGCTCACATGTTCTTTCCTG
CGTTATCCCCTGATTCTGTGGATAACCGTATTACCGCCTTTGAGTGAGCTGATACCGCTCGCCGCAGCCG
AACGACCGAGCGCAGCGAGTCAGTGAGCGAGGAAGCGGAAGAGCGCCCAATACGCAAACCGCCTCTCCCC
GCGCGTTGGCCGATTCATTAATGCAGCTGGCACGACAGGTTTCCCGACTGGAAAGCGGGCAGTGAGCGCA
ACGCAATTAATGTGAGTTAGCTCACTCATTAGGCACCCCAGGCTTTACACTTTATGCTTCCGGCTCGTAT
GTTGTGTGGAATTGTGAGCGGATAACAATTTCACACAGGAAACAGCTATGACCATGATTACGCCAAGCTC
TAGCTAGAGGTCGACCAATTCTCATGTTTGACAGCTTATCATCGCAGATCCGGGCAACGTTGTTGCCATT
GCTGCAGGCGCAGAACTGGTAGGTATGGAAGATCTATACATTGAATCAATATTGGCAATTAGCCATATTA
GTCATTGGTTATATAGCATAAATCAATATTGGCTATTGGCCATTGCATACGTTGTATCTATATCATAATA
TGTACATTTATATTGGCTCATGTCCAATATGACCGCCATGTTGACATTGATTATTGACTAGTTATTAATA
GTAATCAATTACGGGGTCATTAGTTCATAGCCCATATATGGAGTTCCGCGTTACATAACTTACGGTAAAT
GGCCCGCCTGGCTGACCGCCCAACGACCCCCGCCCATTGACGTCAATAATGACGTATGTTCCCATAGTAA
CGCCAATAGGGACTTTCCATTGACGTCAATGGGTGGAGTATTTACGGTAAACTGCCCACTTGGCAGTACA
TCAAGTGTATCATATGCCAAGTCCGCCCCCTATTGACGTCAATGACGGTAAATGGCCCGCCTGGCATTAT
GCCCAGTACATGACCTTACGGGACTTTCCTACTTGGCAGTACATCTACGTATTAGTCATCGCTATTACCA
TGGTGATGCGGTTTTGGCAGTACACCAATGGGCGTGGATAGCGGTTTGACTCACGGGGATTTCCAAGTCT
CCACCCCATTGACGTCAATGGGAGTTTGTTTTGGCACCAAAATCAACGGGACTTTCCAAAATGTCGTAAT
AACCCCGCCCCGTTGACGCAAATGGGCGGTAGGCGTGTACGGTGGGAGGTCTATATAAGCAGAGCTCGTT
TAGTGAACCGTCAGATCCTCACTCTCTTCCGCATCGCTGTCTGCGAGGGCCAGCTGTTGGGCTCGCGGTT
GAGGACAAACTCTTCGCGGTCTTTCCAGTACTCTTGGATCGGAAACCCGTCGGCCTCCGAACGGTACTCC
GCCACCGAGGGACCTGAGCGAGTCCGCATCGACCGGATCGGAAAACCTCTCGAGAAAGGCGTCTAACCAG
TCACAGTCGCAAGGTAGGCTGAGCACCGTGGCGGGCGGCAGCGGGTGGCGGTCGGGGTTGTTTCTGGCGG
AGGTGCTGCTGATGATGTAATTAAAGTAGGCGGTCTTGAGACGGCGGATGGTCGAGGTGAGGTGTGGCAG
GCTTGAGATCCAGCTGTTGGGGTGAGTACTCCCTCTCAAAAGCGGGCATTACTTCTGCGCTAAGATTGTC
AGTTTCCAAAAACGAGGAGGATTTGATATTCACCTGGCCCGATCTGGCCATACACTTGAGTGACAATGAC
ATCCACTTTGCCTTTCTCTCCACAGGTGTCCACTCCCAGGTCCAAGTTTAAACTGCGGCCGCCACCATGG
GCGCCAGCAGCCCTAGAAGCCCTGAGCCTGTGGGACCTCCTGCCCCTGGCCTGCCTTTCTGTTGCGGAGG
CAGCCTGCTGGCTGTGGTGGTGCTGCTGGCCCTGCCTGTGGCCTGGGGCCAGTGCAATGCCCCCGAGTGG
CTGCCTTTCGCCAGACCCACCAACCTGACCGACGAGTTCGAGTTCCCCATCGGCACCTACCTGAACTACG
AGTGCAGACCCGGCTACAGCGGAAGGCCCTTCAGCATCATCTGCCTGAAGAACAGCGTGTGGACCGGCGC
CAAGGACCGGTGCAGACGGAAGTCCTGCAGAAACCCCCCCGACCCCGTGAATGGCATGGTGCACGTGATC
AAGGGCATCCAGTTCGGCAGCCAGATCAAGTACAGCTGCACCAAGGGCTACCGGCTGATCGGCAGCAGCA
GCGCCACCTGTATCATCAGCGGCGACACCGTGATCTGGGACAACGAGACACCCATCTGCGACCGGATCCC
TTGTGGCCTGCCCCCCACCATCACCAACGGCGACTTCATCAGCACCAACCGGGAGAACTTCCACTACGGC
AGCGTGGTCACCTACAGATGCAACCCCGGCAGCGGCGGCAGAAAGGTGTTCGAACTCGTGGGCGAGCCCA
GCATCTACTGCACCAGCAACGACGACCAGGTCGGCATTTGGTCTGGCCCAGCCCCCCAGTGCATCATCCC
CAACAAGTGCACCCCCCCCAACGTGGAGAACGGCATCCTGGTGTCCGACAACCGGTCCCTGTTCAGCCTG
AACGAGGTGGTGGAGTTCAGATGCCAGCCCGGCTTCGTGATGAAGGGCCCCAGACGCGTGAAGTGCCAGG
CCCTGAACAAGTGGGAGCCCGAGCTGCCTAGCTGCAGCAGAGTGTGCCAGCCCCCTCCTGATGTGCTGCA
CGCCGAGCGGACCCAGCGGGACAAGGACAACTTCAGCCCTGGCCAGGAAGTGTTCTACAGCTGCGAGCCC
GGCTATGATCTGAGAGGCGCCGCTAGCATGAGATGCACCCCCCAGGGCGATTGGAGCCCTGCCGCCCCTA
CCTGTGAAGTGAAGTCCTGCGACGACTTCATGGGCCAGCTGCTGAACGGCAGAGTGCTGTTCCCCGTGAA
TCTGCAGCTGGGCGCCAAGGTGGACTTCGTGTGCGACGAGGGCTTCCAGCTGAAGGGCAGCTCCGCCAGC
TATTGCGTGCTGGCCGGCATGGAAAGCCTGTGGAACAGCAGCGTGCCCGTGTGCGAGCAGATCTTCTGCC
CCAGCCCTCCCGTGATCCCCAATGGCAGACACACCGGCAAGCCCCTGGAAGTGTTCCCCTTCGGCAAGAC
CGTGAACTACACCTGTGACCCCCACCCCGACAGAGGCACCAGCTTCGACCTGATCGGCGAGAGCACCATC
AGATGCACCAGCGACCCCCAGGGCAATGGCGTGTGGAGCAGCCCTGCCCCTAGATGTGGCATCCTGGGCC
ACTGCCAGGCCCCCGACCACTTCCTGTTCGCCAAGCTGAAAACCCAGACCAACGCCAGCGACTTTCCTAT
CGGCACAAGCCTGAAGTATGAGTGCCGGCCTGAGTACTACGGCAGGCCCTTCTCCATCACCTGTCTGGAC
AACCTCGTGTGGTCCAGCCCCAAGGACGTGTGCAAGAGAAAGAGCTGCAAGACCCCCCCTGATCCTGTGA
ACGGGATGGTCCATGTGATCACCGACATCCAGGTCGGCTCCCGGATCAACTACTCCTGCACCACCGGCCA
CAGACTGATCGGCCACAGCTCCGCCGAGTGCATCCTGTCTGGCAACGCCGCCCACTGGTCCACCAAGCCC
CCCATCTGCCAGAGAATCCCATGCGGCCTGCCTCCAACAATCGCCAATGGGGATTTCATCTCCACCAACC
GCGAAAATTTTCACTATGGCTCCGTCGTGACCTACCGGTGCAATCCCGGCTCTGGCGGACGGAAAGTCTT
TGAACTCGTCGGCGAACCTTCCATCTACTGTACCTCCAATGATGATCAGGTCGGGATTTGGAGCGGACCC
GCCCCTCAGTGTATCATTCCTAATAAGTGTACCCCTCCTAATGTGGAAAATGGGATCCTCGTGTCCGATA
ACAGAAGCCTGTTCTCCCTGAATGAAGTGGTCGAGTTCCGGTGTCAGCCTGGATTTGTGATGAAAGGCCC
TCGGCGGGTCAAGTGTCAGGCTCTCAATAAGTGGGAACCTGAACTGCCCTCCTGCTCTAGAGTGTGTCAG
CCTCCCCCCGACGTCCTGCATGCCGAGAGAACCCAGAGAGATAAGGACAATTTCTCCCCCGGACAGGAAG
TCTTTTACTCTTGCGAGCCTGGATACGACCTGAGGGGCGCTGCCTCCATGAGATGTACACCTCAGGGGGA
CTGGTCCCCAGCCGCCCCAACATGCGAGGTCAAGAGCTGTGACGACTTTATGGGGCAGCTCCTCAATGGG
CGGGTGCTGTTTCCTGTCAACCTCCAGCTGGGGGCTAAAGTGGATTTTGTGTGTGATGAAGGATTTCAGC
TGAAAGGCTCCAGCGCCTCCTACTGTGTGCTGGCTGGGATGGAATCTCTGTGGAATTCCTCCGTGCCTGT
GTGTGAACAGATTTTTTGCCCCTCCCCCCCTGTGATCCCTAACGGCCGGCACACAGGGAAGCCTCTCGAG
GTGTTCCCTTTTGGAAAGACAGTGAATTATACATGCGACCCTCACCCTGATCGGGGCACCTCTTTTGATC
TGATCGGGGAGTCCACCATCCGGTGCACATCCGATCCTCAGGGGAACGGCGTCTGGTCCTCTCCTGCCCC
ACGCTGCGGCATTCTGGGGCATTGTCAGGCCCCTGATCATTTTCTGTTTGCCAAACTCAAGACCCAGACA
AATGCCTCCGACTTCCCAATCGGGACATCCCTGAAGTACGAATGTAGGCCCGAGTACTATGGCCGCCCTT
TTAGCATCACATGCCTGGATAATCTCGTCTGGTCATCCCCCAAAGATGTGTGCAAACGCAAGTCTTGTAA
GACACCTCCCGACCCAGTCAACGGAATGGTGCATGTCATTACAGATATTCAGGTCGGCAGCAGAATCAAT
TACTCTTGTACAACCGGACACCGGCTGATTGGCCACTCCAGCGCCGAGTGTATTCTGAGCGGAAATGCCG
CCCATTGGAGCACAAAGCCTCCAATCTGCCAGCGGATTCCCTGTGGGCTGCCACCTACCATTGCTAATGG
CGACTTTATCTCTACCAACAGAGAGAATTTCCATTACGGATCTGTGGTCACATACCGGTGTAACCCTGGC
TCCGGGGGCAGGAAAGTGTTCGAACTCGTCGGAGAGCCATCCATCTATTGCACAAGTAATGACGATCAGG
TCGGCATTTGGAGTGGCCCTGCTCCACAGTGTATTATCCCTAACAAATGCACACCTCCAAATGTCGAGAA
TGGAATTCTGGTGTCTGACAATCGCAGCCTGTTTTCTCTCAACGAAGTGGTGGAATTTCGGTGCCAGCCA
GGTTTTGTCATGAAGGGGCCTAGAAGAGTCAAATGCCAGGCACTCAACAAATGGGAGCCTGAACTCCCCA
GCTGTAGCCGCGTCTGCCAGCCTCCACCAGACGTGCTCCACGCTGAGAGAACACAGAGGGACAAAGATAA
CTTCTCTCCAGGGCAGGAAGTGTTTTATTCCTGCGAACCAGGCTACGATCTGCGCGGAGCCGCCTCTATG
AGGTGTACTCCACAGGGCGATTGGTCACCCGCCGCTCCAACTTGTGAAGTCAAATCCTGTGATGATTTCA
TGGGACAGCTGCTCAATGGACGCGTCCTGTTTCCAGTCAATCTGCAGCTCGGAGCAAAAGTCGACTTTGT
CTGTGACGAGGGGTTTCAGCTCAAGGGGAGCAGCGCTTCTTACTGCGTGCTCGCAGGAATGGAATCCCTC
TGGAACAGCTCTGTGCCAGTCTGCGAACAGATCTTTTGTCCTTCTCCACCCGTGATTCCCAACGGGCGGC
ATACCGGGAAACCACTGGAAGTCTTTCCATTTGGCAAGGCTGTGAATTACACTTGCGATCCACACCCTGA
CAGGGGCACATCCTTCGATCTGATTGGCGAATCCACAATCAGATGTACATCCGACCCACAGGGAAATGGT
GTCTGGTCTAGCCCCGCTCCCAGATGCGGGATCCTCGGACACTGTCAGGCTCCAGATCACTTTCTCTTCG
CAAAGCTCAAGACACAGACTAACGCTAGCGATTTCCCCATTGGCACATCTCTCAAGTACGAGTGTCGCCC
AGAGTATTACGGACGGCCTTTCAGCATTACTTGTCTCGATAATCTCGTGTGGAGTAGCCCAAAGGATGTG
TGTAAAAGAAAGTCCTGTAAAACCCCTCCAGATCCTGTCAATGGAATGGTCCACGTGATCACTGATATTC
AGGTCGGGAGCCGCATCAACTACAGCTGTACAACAGGCCATAGGCTGATCGGGCACTCCTCTGCTGAATG
CATCCTGAGCGGGAACACCGCTCACTGGTCTACAAAGCCACCTATTTGTCAGAGGATTCCTTGCGGACTG
CCCCCAACTATTGCTAACGGCGATTTCATTTCCACAAATCGGGAAAACTTCCATTATGGGAGCGTCGTGA
CATATAGATGCAACCTGGGCAGCCGGGGACGCAAAGTGTTTGAACTCGTGGGGGAGCCTAGTATCTATTG
TACCTCTAACGATGACCAGGTCGGCATTTGGAGCGGGCCTGCACCCCAGTGCATTATTCCAAACAAATGT
ACTCCACCAAACGTGGAAAACGGAATTCTCGTCAGCGACAACAGATCTCTGTTTTCACTGAATGAGGTCG
TGGAGTTTCGCTGTCAGCCTGGCTTCGTCATGAAAGGACCCCGCAGAGTGAAGTGTCAGGCTCTGAACAA
ATGGGAACCAGAGCTGCCCTCTTGCAGTCGCGTGTGCCAGCCACCCCCAGAGATCCTGCACGGCGAGCAC
ACCCCCAGCCACCAGGATAACTTTTCACCCGGACAGGAAGTGTTCTATAGTTGCGAACCAGGATATGACC
TCAGGGGAGCCGCCAGCCTGCACTGTACACCACAGGGGGATTGGAGCCCCGAAGCCCCCAGATGCGCCGT
GAAAAGCTGCGACGATTTTCTCGGACAGCTGCCCCACGGAAGGGTCCTGTTCCCCCTGAACCTCCAGCTC
GGAGCTAAGGTGTCCTTCGTGTGTGATGAGGGGTTTAGACTGAAGGGATCCAGCGTGTCCCATTGCGTGC
TCGTGGGCATGCGGTCCCTGTGGAATAATTCCGTCCCAGTGTGCGAGCACATTTTTTGTCCCAACCCTCC
AGCCATTCTGAATGGACGGCACACCGGCACCCCTAGCGGCGACATCCCTTACGGCAAAGAGATCAGCTAT
ACTTGCGACCCCCATCCTGACCGCGGCATGACCTTCAACCTGATTGGAGAGTCTACCATCAGGTGTACCT
CTGACCCTCACGGAAACGGCGTGTGGTCTAGTCCAGCTCCCCGCTGCGAACTGTCCGTGAGAGCCGGCCA
CTGCAAAACCCCCGAGCAGTTCCCCTTTGCCAGCCCTACCATCCCCATCAACGACTTCGAGTTTCCCGTG
GGGACCAGCCTGAACTATGAATGTCGCCCTGGCTACTTTGGCAAGATGTTCAGCATTAGCTGCCTCGAGA
ACCTCGTCTGGTCTAGTGTGGAGGACAACTGCCGGCGGAAGTCTTGTGGCCCCCCTCCCGAGCCCTTTAA
CGGCATGGTCCACATCAACACCGACACCCAGTTTGGCAGCACCGTGAATTACAGCTGCAATGAGGGCTTC
AGACTGATTGGCAGCCCCAGCACCACATGTCTGGTGTCCGGCAATAACGTGACCTGGGATAAGAAGGCCC
CTATCTGCGAGATCATCTCCTGCGAGCCCCCTCCCACAATCTCTAACGGGGACTTCTACAGCAACAACAG
AACCAGCTTCCACAACGGCACCGTCGTGACTTATCAGTGCCACACCGGCCCTGATGGCGAGCAGCTCTTT
GAACTCGTGGGAGAGAGAAGCATCTATTGCACCTCAAAGGACGATCAGGTCGGCGTGTGGTCCAGCCCTC
CCCCCAGATGCATCTCTACAAATAAGTGCACCGCCCCTGAGGTGGAGAATGCCATCCGGGTGCCCGGCAA
CAGAAGCTTCTTCACCCTGACCGAGATCATCCGGTTTAGGTGTCAGCCAGGTTTCGTGATGGTCGGCAGC
CACACCGTCCAGTGCCAGACAAATGGCAGATGGGGCCCCAAGCTGCCACACTGCAGCCGAGTCTGTCAGC
CACCTCCCGAAATTCTGCATGGGGAACACACCCTGTCCCACCAGGACAATTTCAGTCCAGGCCAGGAAGT
CTTTTACAGTTGCGAACCCTCCTACGACCTGAGAGGGGCCGCTTCTCTGCACTGCACTCCCCAGGGCGAC
TGGTCCCCTGAGGCCCCTAGATGCACAGTGAAGTCTTGTGACGATTTCCTCGGACAGCTCCCTCATGGCA
GGGTGCTGCTGCCACTGAATCTCCAGCTGGGTGCAAAAGTCTCTTTTGTCTGCGACGAAGGCTTTAGGCT
GAAAGGAAGATCTGCCTCCCACTGCGTCCTGGCCGGAATGAAGGCTCTCTGGAACTCTAGCGTCCCCGTC
TGTGAACAGATTTTCTGTCCCAATCCTCCCGCTATTCTGAACGGCCGCCACACAGGAACCCCCTTCGGCG
ATATCCCCTATGGGAAAGAAATCTCCTACGCCTGCGACACCCACCCAGATAGGGGCATGACATTCAATCT
CATCGGCGAAAGCAGCATCCGCTGCACAAGTGATCCTCAGGGCAATGGCGTCTGGTCATCCCCAGCCCCT
CGATGCGAGCTGTCTGTGCCTGCCGCCTGCCCCCACCCCCCTAAGATCCAGAACGGCCACTACATCGGCG
GCCACGTGTCCCTGTATCTGCCCGGCATGACCATCAGCTACATCTGCGATCCTGGCTATCTGCTCGTGGG
GAAGGGCTTCATCTTCTGCACCGACCAGGGCATCTGGTCCCAGCTGGATCACTACTGCAAAGAAGTGAAC
TGCAGCTTCCCCCTGTTCATGAACGGCATCAGCAAAGAACTGGAAATGAAGAAGGTGTACCACTACGGAG
ACTACGTGACCCTGAAGTGCGAGGACGGCTACACCCTGGAAGGCAGCCCTTGGAGCCAGTGTCAGGCCGA
CGACAGATGGGACCCCCCTCTGGCCAAGTGCACCAGCAGAACCCACGACGCCCTGGGCGCGCC
Features (pLannotate 1.2.2; 18 found; start..end, strand, type, name):
    659..714     +  polyA_signal   β-globin poly(A) signal: rabbit β-globin polyadenylation signal (Gil and Proudfoot, 1987)
   1228..2909    -  rep_origin     oriP (fragment): Epstein-Barr virus oriP replication origin (Yates et al., 2000)
   3036..3140    +  promoter       AmpR promoter: bla
   3141..4001    +  CDS            AmpR: β-lactamase; bla; confers resistance to ampicillin, carbenicillin, and related antibiotics
   4172..4760    +  rep_origin     ori: high-copy-number ColE1/pMB1/pBR322/pUC origin of replication
   4943..5035    +  CDS            lacI (fragment): lac repressor; lacI; The lac repressor binds to the lac operator to inhibit transcription in E. coli. This inhibition can be relieved by adding lactose or isopropyl-β-D-thiogalactopyranoside (IPTG).
   5048..5069    +  protein_bind   CAP binding site: CAP binding activates transcription in the presence of cAMP. E. coli catabolite activator protein
   5084..5114    +  promoter       lac promoter: promoter for the E. coli lac operon
   5118..5140    +  protein_bind   lac operator (fragment): The lac repressor binds to the lac operator to inhibit transcription in E. coli. This inhibition can be relieved by adding lactose or isopropyl-β-D-thiogalactopyranoside (IPTG). lac repressor encoded by lacI
   5234..5259    -  CDS            bla(M) (fragment): β-lactamase lacking the signal sequence; bla(M); allows cytosolic expression of β-lactamase
   5433..5812    +  enhancer       CMV enhancer: human cytomegalovirus immediate early enhancer
   5814..6013    +  promoter       CMV promoter: human cytomegalovirus (CMV) immediate early promoter
   6081..6119    +  misc_feature   Ad SA (fragment): adenovirus major late transcript splice acceptor (Friedrich and Soriano, 1991)
   6152..6361    -  CDS            PTP (fragment): TERM_ADE02 - Experimental evidence at protein level: Swiss-Prot protein existence level 1. Protein covalently bound to the viral DNA that acts as a primer for viral genomic replication by DNA strand displacement. Assembles on the viral origin of replication in an initiation complex with viral polymerase, DBP, host NFIA and host POU2F1/OCT1. During initiation, the polymerase covalently couples the first dCTP with Ser- 580 of pTP. The terminal protein stimulates the template activity over 20 fold compared to protein-free templates. Neo-synthesized viral genomes are linked to two preterminal prot
   6392..6481    +  intron         chimeric intron (fragment): chimera between introns from adenovirus and immunoglobulin heavy chain genes
   6500..6546    +  CDS            IgH signal sequence (fragment): signal sequence from the mouse immunoglobulin heavy chain variable region
   6577..13845   +  CDS            CR1: CR1_HUMAN - Also known as C3BR. Experimental evidence at protein level: Swiss-Prot protein existence level 1. (Microbial infection) Acts as a receptor for Epstein-Barr virus. From Homo sapiens (Human).
  13843..553     +  CDS            Cd4 (fragment) (across the origin): CD4_RAT - Experimental evidence at protein level: Swiss-Prot protein existence level 1. Integral membrane glycoprotein that plays an essential role in the immune response and serves multiple functions in responses against both external and internal offenses. In T-cells, functions primarily as a coreceptor for MHC class II molecule:peptide complex. The antigens presented by class II peptides are derived from extracellular proteins while class I peptides are derived from cytosolic proteins. Interacts simultaneously with the T-cell receptor (TCR) and the MHC class II presented by antigen presenti
