[The description below was written by a language model from this plasmid's Addgene catalogue record and pLannotate feature annotations shown in this document.]
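Description:
CR1-isoformB-CD4d3+4-bio is a mammalian expression plasmid of about 13.9 kb built on the pTT3 backbone. It belongs to a set of constructs for producing recombinant human erythrocyte surface proteins. In E. coli it is maintained through a high-copy ColE1/pUC-type origin and selected with ampicillin via the β-lactamase gene. The backbone also carries a fragment of the Epstein-Barr virus oriP, which in cells supplying EBNA1 supports episomal retention and helps boost transient expression. Small lac-region remnants (lacI fragment, CAP site, lac promoter and operator) are cloning-vector leftovers with no evident role in the payload.

The expression cassette is driven by the human CMV immediate-early enhancer and promoter. These are followed by adenovirus-derived leader and splice sequences and a chimeric intron fragment, elements typically included to improve mRNA processing and translation. One annotation in this region, to an adenoviral terminal protein fragment on the opposite strand, most likely reflects that leader sequence rather than a real coding unit. A short match to a mouse immunoglobulin heavy chain signal sequence lies just upstream of the insert.

The insert is human complement receptor 1 (CR1/CD35) isoform B, cloned between retained NotI and AscI sites and annotated as a reading frame of roughly 7.3 kb. It is fused at its C terminus to domains 3 and 4 of rat CD4 and then to a biotinylation peptide. The biotinylation peptide is listed in the catalogue fields but not separately annotated in the feature table. A rabbit β-globin polyadenylation signal ends the transcript.

The CD4 tag gives a common epitope for detection and capture, and the biotin acceptor allows oriented immobilisation or multimerisation on streptavidin. The associated work used such proteins to screen for extracellular receptor–ligand interactions between erythrocytes and Plasmodium falciparum.
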