Addgene plasmid #73099: CR1-isoformB-CD4d3+4-bio
Purpose: EXPRESs plasmid for human erythrocyte surface proteins encoding CR1-isoformB with rat CD4d3+4-bio
Depositing lab: Gavin Wright. Depositing organization: Wellcome Sanger Institute. Publication: Basigin is a receptor essential for erythrocyte invasion by Plasmodium falciparum. Crosnier C, Bustamante LY, Bartholdson SJ, Bei AK, Theron M, Uchikawa M, Mboup S, Ndir O, Kwiatkowski DP, Duraisingh MT, Rayner JC, Wright GJ. Nature. 2011 Nov 9;480(7378):534-7. doi: 10.1038/nature10606. PubMed 22080952.
Backbone
  Vector backbone: pTT3
  Backbone manufacturer: Yves Durocher, NRC
  Backbone size w/o insert (bp): 6000
  Total vector size (bp): 13853
  Vector type: Mammalian Expression
Growth in bacteria
  Bacterial resistance: Ampicillin, 100 μg/mL
  Growth temperature: 37°C
  Growth strain: DH5alpha
  Copy number: Unknown
Gene/Insert
  Gene/Insert name: CR1 isoform B
  Species: H. sapiens (human)
  GenBank ID: NM_000651.4
  Entrez Gene: CR1 (a.k.a. C3BR, C4BR, CD35, KN)
  Promoter: CMV
  Tag / fusion protein: ratCD4d3+4 (C terminal on insert); biotinylation peptide (C terminal on insert)
  Cloning method: Restriction Enzyme; 5′ cloning site NotI (not destroyed); 3′ cloning site AscI (not destroyed)
  Sequencing primers: 5′ CMW fwd
Resource information
  A portion of this plasmid was derived from a plasmid made by: pTT3 was obtained from Yves Durocher, National Research Council of Canada-Biotechnology Research Institute
Terms and licenses: Academic/Nonprofit Terms; Industry Terms: Not Available to Industry
How to cite: CR1-isoformB-CD4d3+4-bio was a gift from Gavin Wright (Addgene plasmid # 73099 ; http://n2t.net/addgene:73099 ; RRID:Addgene_73099)
