>Addgene plasmid #73099 | CR1-isoformB-CD4d3+4-bio | addgene partial sequence | sequence record 140375 | rb_glob_PA_term-R 5'-CCCATATGTCCTTCCGAGTG-3'
AATTTCCTTTATTAGCCAGAGGTCGAGGTCGGGGGATCCTTAATTAATCACGTGTCTAGACTTAACGATG
ATTCCACACCATTTTCTGTGCATCCAGAATATGATGCAGTGATCCGGAATTCAACCCTTTGGATAAAACC
TGGATCTTGGAGTCCATCTTGACCTCTTCACCTTCACTCAGTAGACATTGCCACACCCCTGCTTCAGGGG
CCTGCACTTGAATCACTTTCTCCTGCCTGGAGACCCTGGCCTCCTGATTCTCCTGCTTCAAGATCAGTCT
CATCTTGGGTGAGGTGGGTCCCATCACCTCACAGGTCAAAGTGTTGCTGTCGGGCTGAGTCACTTTCATC
ACCACCAGGTTCACTTCCTGATACAGTATCCCTCTGTCCAGAGTCAGGGTCAGGTTGCCAGAACCAGCAA
ACTGAAGGGAGACCTGGGGTATCTGAAGGGTGAGTGGGAGCGTTTCGGACAGCTGGAACTTGGGGTTGCT
AGTAGACTTCTGCACAGACACCTTTTGGTTCTTTAGGGAGAAGGTGATCCAGGACTGGGAAGAAGGAGCC
TTCTCTGCCTTCCATCTCAACTCTCCCTGCAGGCTTTCCTCTCCAAGGTTGAGTGGGAAGGAGAACTCCG
CTGACTCCCCCTCACTCTTATAGGCCGTGATGGAGGTCGACGGCGCGCCCAGGGCGTCGTGGGTTCTGCT
GGTGCACTTGGCCAGAGGGGGGTCCCATCTGTCGTCGGCCTGACACTGGCTCCAAGGGCTGCCTTCCAGG
GTGTAGCCGTCCTCGCACTTCAGG
