>Addgene plasmid #73099 | CR1-isoformB-CD4d3+4-bio | addgene partial sequence | sequence record 140756 | pMT2-F 5'-TTGCCTTTCTCTCCACAGGT-3'
GGGCGCCAGCAGCCCTAGAAGCCCTGAGCCTGTGGGACCTCCTGCCCCTGGCCTGCCTTTCTGTTGCGGA
GGCAGCCTGCTGGCTGTGGTGGTGCTGCTGGCCCTGCCTGTGGCCTGGGGCCAGTGCAATGCCCCCGAGT
GGCTGCCTTTCGCCAGACCCACCAACCTGACCGACGAGTTCGAGTTCCCCATCGGCACCTACCTGAACTA
CGAGTGCAGACCCGGCTACAGCGGAAGGCCCTTCAGCATCATCTGCCTGAAGAACAGCGTGTGGACCGGC
GCCAAGGACCGGTGCAGACGGAAGTCCTGCAGAAACCCCCCCGACCCCGTGAATGGCATGGTGCACGTGA
TCAAGGGCATCCAGTTCGGCAGCCAGATCAAGTACAGCTGCACCAAGGGCTACCGGCTGATCGGCAGCAG
CAGCGCCACCTGTATCATCAGCGGCGACACCGTGATCTGGGACAACGAGACACCCATCTGCGACCGGATC
CCTTGTGGCCTGCCCCCCACCATCACCAACGGCGACTTCATCAGCACCAACCGGGAGAACTTCCACTACG
GCAGCGTGGTCACCTACAGATGCAACCCCGGCAGCGGCGGCAGAAAGGTGTTCGAACTCGTGGGCGAGCC
CAGCATCTACTGCACCAGCAACGACGACCAGGTCGGCATTTGGTCTGGCCCAGCCC
